>Addgene plasmid #51642 | APLP2-bio-His | depositor full sequence | sequence record 78964 | APLP2-bio-His sequence 8717 bps
GTCGACCTCCATCACGGCCTATAAGAGTGAGGGGGAGTCAGCGGAGTTCTCCTTCCCACTCAACCTTGGA
GAGGAAAGCCTGCAGGGAGAGTTGAGATGGAAGGCAGAGAAGGCTCCTTCTTCCCAGTCCTGGATCACCT
TCTCCCTAAAGAACCAAAAGGTGTCTGTGCAGAAGTCTACTAGCAACCCCAAGTTCCAGCTGTCCGAAAC
GCTCCCACTCACCCTTCAGATACCCCAGGTCTCCCTTCAGTTTGCTGGTTCTGGCAACCTGACCCTGACT
CTGGACAGAGGGATACTGTATCAGGAAGTGAACCTGGTGGTGATGAAAGTGACTCAGCCCGACAGCAACA
CTTTGACCTGTGAGGTGATGGGACCCACCTCACCCAAGATGAGACTGATCTTGAAGCAGGAGAATCAGGA
GGCCAGGGTCTCCAGGCAGGAGAAAGTGATTCAAGTGCAGGCCCCTGAAGCAGGGGTGTGGCAATGTCTA
CTGAGTGAAGGTGAAGAGGTCAAGATGGACTCCAAGATCCAGGTTTTATCCAAAGGGTTGAATTCCGGCA
GCCTGCACCACATCCTGGACGCCCAGAAGATGCTGTGGAACCACAGGGACAGGAACCTGCCTCCTCTGGC
CCCTCTGGGCCCCCACCACCATCACCACCATTGAGTCTAGACACGTGATTAATTAAGGATCCCCCGACCT
CGACCTCTGGCTAATAAAGGAAATTTATTTTCATTGCAATAGTGTGTTGGAATTTTTTGTGTCTCTCACT
CGGAAGGACATATGGGAGGGCAAATCATTTGGTCGAGATCCCTCGGAGATCTCTAGCTAGAGGATCGATC
CCCGCCCCGGACGAACTAAACCTGACTACGACATCTCTGCCCCTTCTTCGCGGGGCAGTGCATGTAATCC
CTTCAGTTGGTTGGTACAACTTGCCAACTGGGCCCTGTTCCACATGTGACACGGGGGGGGACCAAACACA
AAGGGGTTCTCTGACTGTAGTTGACATCCTTATAAATGGATGTGCACATTTGCCAACACTGAGTGGCTTT
CATCCTGGAGCAGACTTTGCAGTCTGTGGACTGCAACACAACATTGCCTTTATGTGTAACTCTTGGCTGA
AGCTCTTACACCAATGCTGGGGGACATGTACCTCCCAGGGGCCCAGGAAGACTACGGGAGGCTACACCAA
CGTCAATCAGAGGGGCCTGTGTAGCTACCGATAAGCGGACCCTCAAGAGGGCATTAGCAATAGTGTTTAT
AAGGCCCCCTTGTTAACCCTAAACGGGTAGCATATGCTTCCCGGGTAGTAGTATATACTATCCAGACTAA
CCCTAATTCAATAGCATATGTTACCCAACGGGAAGCATATGCTATCGAATTAGGGTTAGTAAAAGGGTCC
TAAGGAACAGCGATATCTCCCACCCCATGAGCTGTCACGGTTTTATTTACATGGGGTCAGGATTCCACGA
GGGTAGTGAACCATTTTAGTCACAAGGGCAGTGGCTGAAGATCAAGGAGCGGGCAGTGAACTCTCCTGAA
TCTTCGCCTGCTTCTTCATTCTCCTTCGTTTAGCTAATAGAATAACTGCTGAGTTGTGAACAGTAAGGTG
TATGTGAGGTGCTCGAAAACAAGGTTTCAGGTGACGCCCCCAGAATAAAATTTGGACGGGGGGTTCAGTG
GTGGCATTGTGCTATGACACCAATATAACCCTCACAAACCCCTTGGGCAATAAATACTAGTGTAGGAATG
AAACATTCTGAATATCTTTAACAATAGAAATCCATGGGGTGGGGACAAGCCGTAAAGACTGGATGTCCAT
CTCACACGAATTTATGGCTATGGGCAACACATAATCCTAGTGCAATATGATACTGGGGTTATTAAGATGT
GTCCCAGGCAGGGACCAAGACAGGTGAACCATGTTGTTACACTCTATTTGTAACAAGGGGAAAGAGAGTG
GACGCCGACAGCAGCGGACTCCACTGGTTGTCTCTAACACCCCCGAAAATTAAACGGGGCTCCACGCCAA
TGGGGCCCATAAACAAAGACAAGTGGCCACTCTTTTTTTTGAAATTGTGGAGTGGGGGCACGCGTCAGCC
CCCACACGCCGCCCTGCGGTTTTGGACTGTAAAATAAGGGTGTAATAACTTGGCTGATTGTAACCCCGCT
AACCACTGCGGTCAAACCACTTGCCCACAAAACCACTAATGGCACCCCGGGGAATACCTGCATAAGTAGG
TGGGCGGGCCAAGATAGGGGCGCGATTGCTGCGATCTGGAGGACAAATTACACACACTTGCGCCTGAGCG
CCAAGCACAGGGTTGTTGGTCCTCATATTCACGAGGTCGCTGAGAGCACGGTGGGCTAATGTTGCCATGG
GTAGCATATACTACCCAAATATCTGGATAGCATATGCTATCCTAATCTATATCTGGGTAGCATAGGCTAT
CCTAATCTATATCTGGGTAGCATATGCTATCCTAATCTATATCTGGGTAGTATATGCTATCCTAATTTAT
ATCTGGGTAGCATAGGCTATCCTAATCTATATCTGGGTAGCATATGCTATCCTAATCTATATCTGGGTAG
TATATGCTATCCTAATCTGTATCCGGGTAGCATATGCTATCCTAATAGAGATTAGGGTAGTATATGCTAT
CCTAATTTATATCTGGGTAGCATATACTACCCAAATATCTGGATAGCATATGCTATCCTAATCTATATCT
GGGTAGCATATGCTATCCTAATCTATATCTGGGTAGCATAGGCTATCCTAATCTATATCTGGGTAGCATA
TGCTATCCTAATCTATATCTGGGTAGTATATGCTATCCTAATTTATATCTGGGTAGCATAGGCTATCCTA
ATCTATATCTGGGTAGCATATGCTATCCTAATCTATATCTGGGTAGTATATGCTATCCTAATCTGTATCC
GGGTAGCATATGCTATCCTCATGATAAGCTGTCAAACATGAGAATTTTCTTGAAGACGAAAGGGCCTCGT
GATACGCCTATTTTTATAGGTTAATGTCATGATAATAATGGTTTCTTAGACGTCAGGTGGCACTTTTCGG
GGAAATGTGCGCGGAACCCCTATTTGTTTATTTTTCTAAATACATTCAAATATGTATCCGCTCATGAGAC
AATAACCCTGATAAATGCTTCAATAATATTGAAAAAGGAAGAGTATGAGTATTCAACATTTCCGTGTCGC
CCTTATTCCCTTTTTTGCGGCATTTTGCCTTCCTGTTTTTGCTCACCCAGAAACGCTGGTGAAAGTAAAA
GATGCTGAAGATCAGTTGGGTGCACGAGTGGGTTACATCGAACTGGATCTCAACAGCGGTAAGATCCTTG
AGAGTTTTCGCCCCGAAGAACGTTTTCCAATGATGAGCACTTTTAAAGTTCTGCTATGTGGCGCGGTATT
ATCCCGTGTTGACGCCGGGCAAGAGCAACTCGGTCGCCGCATACACTATTCTCAGAATGACTTGGTTGAG
TACTCACCAGTCACAGAAAAGCATCTTACGGATGGCATGACAGTAAGAGAATTATGCAGTGCTGCCATAA
CCATGAGTGATAACACTGCGGCCAACTTACTTCTGACAACGATCGGAGGACCGAAGGAGCTAACCGCTTT
TTTGCACAACATGGGGGATCATGTAACTCGCCTTGATCGTTGGGAACCGGAGCTGAATGAAGCCATACCA
AACGACGAGCGTGACACCACGATGCCTGCAGCAATGGCAACAACGTTGCGCAAACTATTAACTGGCGAAC
TACTTACTCTAGCTTCCCGGCAACAATTAATAGACTGGATGGAGGCGGATAAAGTTGCAGGACCACTTCT
GCGCTCGGCCCTTCCGGCTGGCTGGTTTATTGCTGATAAATCTGGAGCCGGTGAGCGTGGGTCTCGCGGT
ATCATTGCAGCACTGGGGCCAGATGGTAAGCCCTCCCGTATCGTAGTTATCTACACGACGGGGAGTCAGG
CAACTATGGATGAACGAAATAGACAGATCGCTGAGATAGGTGCCTCACTGATTAAGCATTGGTAACTGTC
AGACCAAGTTTACTCATATATACTTTAGATTGATTTAAAACTTCATTTTTAATTTAAAAGGATCTAGGTG
AAGATCCTTTTTGATAATCTCATGACCAAAATCCCTTAACGTGAGTTTTCGTTCCACTGAGCGTCAGACC
CCGTAGAAAAGATCAAAGGATCTTCTTGAGATCCTTTTTTTCTGCGCGTAATCTGCTGCTTGCAAACAAA
AAAACCACCGCTACCAGCGGTGGTTTGTTTGCCGGATCAAGAGCTACCAACTCTTTTTCCGAAGGTAACT
GGCTTCAGCAGAGCGCAGATACCAAATACTGTTCTTCTAGTGTAGCCGTAGTTAGGCCACCACTTCAAGA
ACTCTGTAGCACCGCCTACATACCTCGCTCTGCTAATCCTGTTACCAGTGGCTGCTGCCAGTGGCGATAA
GTCGTGTCTTACCGGGTTGGACTCAAGACGATAGTTACCGGATAAGGCGCAGCGGTCGGGCTGAACGGGG
GGTTCGTGCACACAGCCCAGCTTGGAGCGAACGACCTACACCGAACTGAGATACCTACAGCGTGAGCTAT
GAGAAAGCGCCACGCTTCCCGAAGGGAGAAAGGCGGACAGGTATCCGGTAAGCGGCAGGGTCGGAACAGG
AGAGCGCACGAGGGAGCTTCCAGGGGGAAACGCCTGGTATCTTTATAGTCCTGTCGGGTTTCGCCACCTC
TGACTTGAGCGTCGATTTTTGTGATGCTCGTCAGGGGGGCGGAGCCTATGGAAAAACGCCAGCAACGCGG
CCTTTTTACGGTTCCTGGCCTTTTGCTGGCCTTTTGCTCACATGTTCTTTCCTGCGTTATCCCCTGATTC
TGTGGATAACCGTATTACCGCCTTTGAGTGAGCTGATACCGCTCGCCGCAGCCGAACGACCGAGCGCAGC
GAGTCAGTGAGCGAGGAAGCGGAAGAGCGCCCAATACGCAAACCGCCTCTCCCCGCGCGTTGGCCGATTC
ATTAATGCAGCTGGCACGACAGGTTTCCCGACTGGAAAGCGGGCAGTGAGCGCAACGCAATTAATGTGAG
TTAGCTCACTCATTAGGCACCCCAGGCTTTACACTTTATGCTTCCGGCTCGTATGTTGTGTGGAATTGTG
AGCGGATAACAATTTCACACAGGAAACAGCTATGACCATGATTACGCCAAGCTCTAGCTAGAGGTCGACC
AATTCTCATGTTTGACAGCTTATCATCGCAGATCCGGGCAACGTTGTTGCCATTGCTGCAGGCGCAGAAC
TGGTAGGTATGGAAGATCTATACATTGAATCAATATTGGCAATTAGCCATATTAGTCATTGGTTATATAG
CATAAATCAATATTGGCTATTGGCCATTGCATACGTTGTATCTATATCATAATATGTACATTTATATTGG
CTCATGTCCAATATGACCGCCATGTTGACATTGATTATTGACTAGTTATTAATAGTAATCAATTACGGGG
TCATTAGTTCATAGCCCATATATGGAGTTCCGCGTTACATAACTTACGGTAAATGGCCCGCCTGGCTGAC
CGCCCAACGACCCCCGCCCATTGACGTCAATAATGACGTATGTTCCCATAGTAACGCCAATAGGGACTTT
CCATTGACGTCAATGGGTGGAGTATTTACGGTAAACTGCCCACTTGGCAGTACATCAAGTGTATCATATG
CCAAGTCCGCCCCCTATTGACGTCAATGACGGTAAATGGCCCGCCTGGCATTATGCCCAGTACATGACCT
TACGGGACTTTCCTACTTGGCAGTACATCTACGTATTAGTCATCGCTATTACCATGGTGATGCGGTTTTG
GCAGTACACCAATGGGCGTGGATAGCGGTTTGACTCACGGGGATTTCCAAGTCTCCACCCCATTGACGTC
AATGGGAGTTTGTTTTGGCACCAAAATCAACGGGACTTTCCAAAATGTCGTAATAACCCCGCCCCGTTGA
CGCAAATGGGCGGTAGGCGTGTACGGTGGGAGGTCTATATAAGCAGAGCTCGTTTAGTGAACCGTCAGAT
CCTCACTCTCTTCCGCATCGCTGTCTGCGAGGGCCAGCTGTTGGGCTCGCGGTTGAGGACAAACTCTTCG
CGGTCTTTCCAGTACTCTTGGATCGGAAACCCGTCGGCCTCCGAACGGTACTCCGCCACCGAGGGACCTG
AGCGAGTCCGCATCGACCGGATCGGAAAACCTCTCGAGAAAGGCGTCTAACCAGTCACAGTCGCAAGGTA
GGCTGAGCACCGTGGCGGGCGGCAGCGGGTGGCGGTCGGGGTTGTTTCTGGCGGAGGTGCTGCTGATGAT
GTAATTAAAGTAGGCGGTCTTGAGACGGCGGATGGTCGAGGTGAGGTGTGGCAGGCTTGAGATCCAGCTG
TTGGGGTGAGTACTCCCTCTCAAAAGCGGGCATTACTTCTGCGCTAAGATTGTCAGTTTCCAAAAACGAG
GAGGATTTGATATTCACCTGGCCCGATCTGGCCATACACTTGAGTGACAATGACATCCACTTTGCCTTTC
TCTCCACAGGTGTCCACTCCCAGGTCCAAGTTTAAACTGCGGCCGCCACCATGGCCGCTACAGGAACAGC
CGCCGCTGCTGCCACAGGTAGACTGCTGCTGCTCCTGCTCGTGGGACTGACAGCCCCTGCTCTGGCCCTG
GCCGGCTATATTGAAGCTCTCGCTGCCAATGCCGGCACAGGCTTTGCCGTGGCCGAGCCCCAGATCGCCA
TGTTCTGCGGCAAGCTGAACATGCACGTGAACATCCAGACCGGCAAGTGGGAGCCTGACCCCACCGGCAC
CAAGAGCTGCTTCGAGACAAAAGAAGAGGTGCTGCAGTACTGCCAGGAAATGTACCCCGAGCTGCAGATC
ACCAACGTGATGGAAGCCAACCAGCGGGTGTCCATCGACAACTGGTGCAGACGGGACAAGAAGCAGTGCA
AGAGCAGATTCGTGACCCCCTTCAAGTGCCTCGTGGGCGAGTTCGTGAGCGACGTGCTGCTGGTGCCCGA
GAAGTGCCAGTTCTTCCACAAAGAACGGATGGAAGTGTGCGAGAATCACCAGCACTGGCACACCGTGGTC
AAAGAGGCCTGCCTGACCCAGGGCATGACACTGTACAGCTACGGCATGCTCCTCCCTTGTGGCGTGGACC
AGTTCCACGGCACCGAGTACGTGTGCTGCCCCCAGACCAAGATCATCGGCAGCGTGTCCAAAGAAGAAGA
GGAAGAGGACGAAGAAGAGGAAGAAGAAGAGGACGAGGAAGAAGATTACGACGTCTACAAGAGCGAGTTC
CCCACCGAGGCCGACCTGGAAGATTTCACAGAGGCCGCCGTGGACGAGGACGACGAGGATGAGGAAGAGG
GAGAAGAAGTCGTGGAGGACCGGGACTACTACTACGACACCTTCAAGGGCGACGACTACAACGAGGAAAA
CCCCACCGAGCCCGGCTCTGACGGCACCATGAGCGACAAAGAAATCACCCACGACGTGAAGGCCGTGTGC
AGCCAGGAAGCCATGACCGGCCCCTGCAGAGCCGTGATGCCCCGGTGGTACTTCGACCTGAGCAAGGGCA
AATGCGTGCGGTTCATCTACGGCGGCTGCGGCGGCAACCGGAACAACTTCGAGAGCGAGGACTACTGCAT
GGCTGTGTGCAAGGCCATGATCCCCCCCACCCCCCTGCCCACCAACGACGTGGACGTGTACTTCGAGACA
TCCGCCGACGACAACGAGCACGCCCGGTTCCAGAAGGCCAAAGAGCAGCTGGAAATCCGGCACCGGAACC
GGATGGACAGAGTGAAGAAAGAGTGGGAGGAAGCCGAACTGCAGGCCAAGAATCTGCCCAAGGCCGAGCG
GCAGACCCTGATCCAGCACTTCCAGGCCATGGTCAAGGCCCTGGAAAAAGAGGCCGCCAGCGAGAAGCAG
CAGCTGGTCGAGACACACCTGGCCAGAGTGGAGGCCATGCTGAACGACCGGCGGAGAATGGCCCTCGAGA
ACTACCTGGCCGCCCTGCAGTCCGATCCCCCCAGACCTCACAGAATCCTGCAGGCCCTCCGGAGATACGT
GCGAGCCGAGAACAAGGACCGGCTGCACACCATCCGGCACTATCAGCATGTGCTCGCCGTGGATCCTGAG
AAGGCTGCTCAGATGAAGTCCCAGGTCATGACCCATCTGCACGTGATCGAGGAACGGCGGAACCAGAGCC
TGAGCCTGCTGTACAAGGTGCCCTACGTGGCCCAGGAAATCCAGGAAGAGATCGACGAGCTGCTGCAGGA
ACAGCGGGCCGACATGGACCAGTTTACCGCCAGCATCAGCGAGACACCCGTGGATGTGCGGGTGTCCTCC
GAGGAAAGCGAGGAAATCCCCCCCTTCCACCCTTTCCACCCCTTCCCCGCCCTGCCCGAGAATGAGGACA
CCCAGCCCGAGCTGTACCACCCCATGAAGAAAGGCAGCGGCGTGGGCGAACAGGATGGCGGCCTGATTGG
CGCTGAGGAAAAAGTGATCAACAGCAAGAACAAGGTGGACGAGAACATGGTCATCGACGAGACACTGGAC
GTGAAAGAGATGATCTTCAACGCCGAGAGAGTGGGCGGCCTGGAAGAGGAACGGGAGAGCGTGGGCCCCC
TGAGAGAGGACTTCAGCCTGAGCAGCAGCGGCGCGCC
Features (pLannotate 1.2.2; 19 found; start..end, strand, type, name):
    713..768     +  polyA_signal   β-globin poly(A) signal: rabbit β-globin polyadenylation signal (Gil and Proudfoot, 1987)
   1282..2963    -  rep_origin     oriP (fragment): Epstein-Barr virus oriP replication origin (Yates et al., 2000)
   3090..3194    +  promoter       AmpR promoter: bla
   3195..4055    +  CDS            AmpR: β-lactamase; bla; confers resistance to ampicillin, carbenicillin, and related antibiotics
   4226..4814    +  rep_origin     ori: high-copy-number ColE1/pMB1/pBR322/pUC origin of replication
   4997..5089    +  CDS            lacI (fragment): lac repressor; lacI; The lac repressor binds to the lac operator to inhibit transcription in E. coli. This inhibition can be relieved by adding lactose or isopropyl-β-D-thiogalactopyranoside (IPTG).
   5102..5123    +  protein_bind   CAP binding site: CAP binding activates transcription in the presence of cAMP. E. coli catabolite activator protein
   5138..5168    +  promoter       lac promoter: promoter for the E. coli lac operon
   5176..5192    +  protein_bind   lac operator: The lac repressor binds to the lac operator to inhibit transcription in E. coli. This inhibition can be relieved by adding lactose or isopropyl-β-D-thiogalactopyranoside (IPTG). lac repressor encoded by lacI
   5262..5278    +  promoter       tet promoter (fragment): E. coli promoter for tetracycline efflux protein gene
   5288..5313    -  CDS            bla(M) (fragment): β-lactamase lacking the signal sequence; bla(M); allows cytosolic expression of β-lactamase
   5487..5866    +  enhancer       CMV enhancer: human cytomegalovirus immediate early enhancer
   5868..6067    +  promoter       CMV promoter: human cytomegalovirus (CMV) immediate early promoter
   6135..6173    +  misc_feature   Ad SA (fragment): adenovirus major late transcript splice acceptor (Friedrich and Soriano, 1991)
   6206..6415    -  CDS            PTP (fragment): TERM_ADE02 - Experimental evidence at protein level: Swiss-Prot protein existence level 1. Protein covalently bound to the viral DNA that acts as a primer for viral genomic replication by DNA strand displacement. Assembles on the viral origin of replication in an initiation complex with viral polymerase, DBP, host NFIA and host POU2F1/OCT1. During initiation, the polymerase covalently couples the first dCTP with Ser- 580 of pTP. The terminal protein stimulates the template activity over 20 fold compared to protein-free templates. Neo-synthesized viral genomes are linked to two preterminal prot
   6446..6535    +  intron         chimeric intron (fragment): chimera between introns from adenovirus and immunoglobulin heavy chain genes
   6554..6600    +  CDS            IgH signal sequence (fragment): signal sequence from the mouse immunoglobulin heavy chain variable region
   6631..8709    +  CDS            APLP2 (fragment): APLP2_HUMAN - Also known as APPL2. Experimental evidence at protein level: Swiss-Prot protein existence level 1. May play a role in the regulation of hemostasis. The soluble form may have inhibitory properties towards coagulation factors. May interact with cellular G-protein signaling pathways. May bind to the DNA 5'-GTCACATG-3'(CDEI box). Inhibits trypsin, chymotrypsin, plasmin, factor XIA and plasma and glandular kallikrein. Modulates the Cu/Zn nitric oxide-catalyzed autodegradation of GPC1 heparan sulfate side chains in fibroblasts (By similarity). From Homo sapiens (Human).
   8689..553     +  CDS            Cd4 (fragment) (across the origin): CD4_RAT - Experimental evidence at protein level: Swiss-Prot protein existence level 1. Integral membrane glycoprotein that plays an essential role in the immune response and serves multiple functions in responses against both external and internal offenses. In T-cells, functions primarily as a coreceptor for MHC class II molecule:peptide complex. The antigens presented by class II peptides are derived from extracellular proteins while class I peptides are derived from cytosolic proteins. Interacts simultaneously with the T-cell receptor (TCR) and the MHC class II presented by antigen presenti
