[The description below was written by a language model from this plasmid's Addgene catalogue record and pLannotate feature annotations shown in this document.]
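Description:
APLP2-bio-His is a mammalian expression plasmid built on the pTT3 backbone for producing the soluble ectodomain of human amyloid-like protein 2 (APLP2) as a secreted, tagged recombinant protein. It is maintained in E. coli through a high-copy ColE1/pUC-type origin with ampicillin selection (AmpR under its own bla promoter). The backbone also carries a fragment of the Epstein-Barr virus oriP, which can support episomal persistence in cells that supply EBNA1. No mammalian selection marker is annotated, consistent with transient transfection use.

The chemically synthesised APLP2 insert of about 2.1 kb sits between retained NotI and AscI sites. It is transcribed from the human CMV immediate-early enhancer and promoter. Between the promoter and the coding region, the annotation shows adenovirus-derived leader and splice elements and a chimeric intron fragment, which typically boost mRNA processing and expression. The adenoviral "PTP" hit on the reverse strand most likely reflects this leader sequence rather than a real gene, and the short IgH signal sequence match just upstream of the insert may similarly be part of this region. The scattered lac, tet and bla fragments look like cloning remnants.

The APLP2 ectodomain is fused in frame at its C terminus to backbone-encoded domains 3 and 4 of rat CD4, followed, according to the catalogue entry, by an enzymatic biotinylation sequence, a linker and a His tag. These last elements are not individually annotated in the feature table. A rabbit β-globin polyadenylation signal ends the transcript. The biotinylation sequence allows oriented capture on streptavidin, the His tag allows affinity purification, and the CD4 domains provide a common tag across related constructs. The associated work used such ectodomains in a platelet receptor protein microarray to screen for extracellular receptor-ligand interactions.
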