Addgene plasmid #51642: APLP2-bio-His
Purpose: Expresses full-length Amyloid-like protein 2 precursor ectodomain in mammalian cells. C-terminal rat Cd4d3+4 tag, biotinylation sequence and His tag.
Depositing lab: Gavin Wright. Depositing organization: Wellcome Sanger Institute. Publication: A human platelet receptor protein microarray identifies FcepsilonR1alpha as an activating PEAR1 ligand. Sun Y, Vandenbriele C, Kauskot A, Verhamme P, Hoylaerts MF, Wright GJ. Mol Cell Proteomics. 2015 Feb 23. pii: mcp.M114.046946. 10.1074/mcp.M114.046946 PubMed 25713122.
Backbone
  Vector backbone: pTT3
  Backbone manufacturer: Yves Durocher, NRC
  Backbone size w/o insert (bp): 6618
  Total vector size (bp): 8717
  Modifications to backbone: Rat CD4 d3+4, enzymatic biotinylation sequence, linker and His tag (CD4d3+4-BioLHis).
  Vector type: Mammalian Expression
Growth in bacteria
  Bacterial resistance: Ampicillin, 100 μg/mL
  Growth temperature: 37°C
  Growth strain: Top10
  Copy number: High Copy
Gene/Insert
  Gene/Insert name: APLP2 (alt name: Amyloid-like protein 2 precursor)
  Species: H. sapiens (human)
  Insert size (bp): 2099
  Entrez Gene: APLP2 (a.k.a. APLP-2, APPH, APPL2, CDEBP)
  Promoter: CMV
  Tag / fusion protein: rat CD4 d3+4 (C terminal on backbone); enzymatic biotinylation sequence (C terminal on backbone); His tag (C terminal on backbone)
  Cloning method: Restriction Enzyme; 5′ cloning site NotI (not destroyed); 3′ cloning site AscI (not destroyed)
  Sequencing primers: 5′ CMV-fwd
Resource information
  A portion of this plasmid was derived from a plasmid made by: Insert was chemically synthesised.
Terms and licenses: Academic/Nonprofit Terms; Industry Terms: Not Available to Industry
Depositor comments: Article ref 7
How to cite: APLP2-bio-His was a gift from Gavin Wright (Addgene plasmid # 51642 ; http://n2t.net/addgene:51642 ; RRID:Addgene_51642)
