>Addgene plasmid #51642 | APLP2-bio-His | addgene partial sequence | sequence record 93937 | pMT2-F 5'-TTGCCTTTCTCTCCACAGGT-3'
GCGGCCGCCACCATGGCCGCTACAGGAACAGCCGCCGCTGCTGCCACAGGTAGACTGCTGCTGCTCCTGC
TCGTGGGACTGACAGCCCCTGCTCTGGCCCTGGCCGGCTATATTGAAGCTCTCGCTGCCAATGCCGGCAC
AGGCTTTGCCGTGGCCGAGCCCCAGATCGCCATGTTCTGCGGCAAGCTGAACATGCACGTGAACATCCAG
ACCGGCAAGTGGGAGCCTGACCCCACCGGCACCAAGAGCTGCTTCGAGACAAAAGAAGAGGTGCTGCAGT
ACTGCCAGGAAATGTACCCCGAGCTGCAGATCACCAACGTGATGGAAGCCAACCAGCGGGTGTCCATCGA
CAACTGGTGCAGACGGGACAAGAAGCAGTGCAAGAGCAGATTCGTGACCCCCTTCAAGTGCCTCGTGGGC
GAGTTCGTGAGCGACGTGCTGCTGGTGCCCGAGAAGTGCCAGTTCTTCCACAAAGAACGGATGGAAGTGT
GCGAGAATCACCAGCACTGGCACACCGTGGTCAAAGAGGCCTGCCTGACCCAGGGCATGACACTGTACAG
CTACGGCATGCTCCTCCCTTGTGGCGTGGACCAGTTCCACGGCACCGAGTACGTGTGCTGCCCCCAGACC
AAGATCATCGGCAGCGTGTCCAAAGAAGAAGAGGAAGAGGACGAAGAAGAGGAAGAAGAAGAGGACGAGG
AAGAAGATTACGACGTCTACAAGAGCGAGTTCCCCACCGAGGCCGACCTGGAAGATTTCACAGAGGCCGC
CGTGGACGAGGACGACGAGGATGAGGAAGAGGGAGAAGAAGTCGTGGAGGACCG
