>Addgene plasmid #51642 | APLP2-bio-His | addgene partial sequence | sequence record 94083 | rb_glob_PA_term-R 5'-CCCATATGTCCTTCCGAGTG-3'
AATAAATTTCCTTTATTAGCCAGAGGTCGAGGTCGGGGGATCCTTAATTAATCACGTGTCTAGACTCAAT
GGTGGTGATGGTGGTGGGGGCCCAGAGGGGCCAGAGGAGGCAGGTTCCTGTCCCTGTGGTTCCACAGCAT
CTTCTGGGCGTCCAGGATGTGGTGCAGGCTGCCGGAATTCAACCCTTTGGATAAAACCTGGATCTTGGAG
TCCATCTTGACCTCTTCACCTTCACTCAGTAGACATTGCCACACCCCTGCTTCAGGGGCCTGCACTTGAA
TCACTTTCTCCTGCCTGGAGACCCTGGCCTCCTGATTCTCCTGCTTCAAGATCAGTCTCATCTTGGGTGA
GGTGGGTCCCATCACCTCACAGGTCAAAGTGTTGCTGTCGGGCTGAGTCACTTTCATCACCACCAGGTTC
ACTTCCTGATACAGTATCCCTCTGTCCAGAGTCAGGGTCAGGTTGCCAGAACCAGCAAACTGAAGGGAGA
CCTGGGGTATCTGAAGGGTGAGTGGGAGCGTTTCGGACAGCTGGAACTTGGGGTTGCTAGTAGACTTCTG
CACAGACACCTTTTGGTTCTTTAGGGAGAAGGTGATCCAGGACTGGGAAGAAGGAGCCTTCTCTGCCTTC
CATCTCAACTCTCCCTGCAGGCTTTCCTCTCCAAGGTTGAGTGGGAAGGAGAACTCCGCTGACTCCCCCT
CACTCTTATAGGCCGTGATGGAGGTCGACGGCGCGCCGCTGCTGCTCAGGCTGAAGTCCTCTCTCAGGGG
GCCCACGCTCTCCCGTTCCTCTTCCAGGCCGCCCACTCTCTCGGCGTTGAAGATCATCTCTTTCACGTCC
AGTGTCTCGTCGATGACCATG
